Addgene plasmid #46587: AB.pCCL.sin.cPPT.U6.miR-132-Decoy.hPGK.GFP.WPRE
Depositing lab: Brian Brown. Depositing organization: Icahn School of Medicine at Mount Sinai. Publication: High-throughput assessment of microRNA activity and function using microRNA sensor and decoy libraries. Mullokandov G, Baccarini A, Ruzo A, Jayaprakash AD, Tung N, Israelow B, Evans MJ, Sachidanandam R, Brown BD. Nat Methods. 2012 Jul 1;9(8):840-6. doi: 10.1038/nmeth.2078. PubMed 22751203.
Backbone
  Vector backbone: AB.pCCLsin.PPT.U6.hPGK.GFP.wpre
  Backbone size w/o insert (bp): 8233
  Vector type: Lentiviral
  Selectable markers: eGFP
Growth in bacteria
  Bacterial resistance: Ampicillin, 100 μg/mL
  Growth temperature: 37°C
  Growth strain: Stbl3
  Copy number: High Copy
Gene/Insert
  Cloning method: Restriction Enzyme; 5′ cloning site BsmBI (destroyed during cloning); 3′ cloning site BsmBI (destroyed during cloning)
  Sequencing primers: 5′ CATAATAGCAACAGACATAC; 3′ pBluescriptSK_primer
Terms and licenses: Academic/Nonprofit Terms; Industry Terms: Not Available to Industry
Depositor comments: Depositor Website: http://www.mountsinai.org/profiles/brian-d-brown/ Please cite Mullokandov, Baccarini, Ruzo et al. Nature Methods 2013.
How to cite: AB.pCCL.sin.cPPT.U6.miR-132-Decoy.hPGK.GFP.WPRE was a gift from Brian Brown (Addgene plasmid # 46587 ; http://n2t.net/addgene:46587 ; RRID:Addgene_46587)
