[The description below was written by a language model from this plasmid's Addgene catalogue record.]
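Description:
AB.pCCL.sin.cPPT.U6.miR-132-Decoy.hPGK.GFP.WPRE is a lentiviral transfer plasmid built on the AB.pCCLsin.PPT.U6.hPGK.GFP.wpre backbone (about 8.2 kb without the insert). It is designed to deliver a microRNA decoy against miR-132 into mammalian cells. As the name indicates, it is a self-inactivating (sin) vector of the pCCL type. In this design the U3 region of the 3′ LTR is deleted, so the integrated provirus lacks LTR promoter activity and expression depends on the internal promoters. A central polypurine tract (cPPT) is included, an element that generally improves nuclear import of the viral genome and transduction efficiency. In bacteria the plasmid is high copy and selected with ampicillin. It is maintained in a recombination-deficient strain, as is usual for constructs carrying LTR repeats.

The payload consists of two expression units. A U6 RNA polymerase III promoter drives the miR-132 decoy, a short transcript presumably carrying miR-132 target sites that sequester the microRNA and relieve repression of its natural targets. The record does not give the number or design of these sites, nor the species of the microRNA. The decoy was inserted through BsmBI sites that were destroyed during cloning. Downstream, the human PGK promoter drives eGFP, which marks transduced cells and allows them to be tracked or sorted; no drug selection marker for mammalian cells is listed. A WPRE follows to enhance transcript stability and expression. The construct comes from work describing microRNA sensor and decoy libraries for high-throughput assessment of microRNA activity. It is suited to stable loss-of-function studies of miR-132.
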