>Addgene plasmid #46587 | AB.pCCL.sin.cPPT.U6.miR-132-Decoy.hPGK.GFP.WPRE | depositor partial sequence | sequence record 65877 | miR-132 Decoy
CATCAACCGACCATGGCTCAAGACTGTTACAAGTATTCTGGTCACAGAATACAACCGACCATGGCTCAAG
ACTGTTACAAG
