>Addgene plasmid #46587 | AB.pCCL.sin.cPPT.U6.miR-132-Decoy.hPGK.GFP.WPRE | depositor partial sequence | sequence record 65878 | empty backbone
AATGCTTCAATAATATTGAAAAAGGAAGAGTATGAGTATTCAACATTTCCGTGTCGCCCTTATTCCCTTT
TTTGCGGCATTTTGCCTTCCTGTTTTTGCTCACCCAGAAACGCTGGTGAAAGTAAAAGATGCTGAAGATC
AGTTGGGTGCACGAGTGGGTTACATCGAACTGGATCTCAACAGCGGTAAGATCCTTGAGAGTTTTCGCCC
CGAAGAACGTTTTCCAATGATGAGCACTTTTAAAGTTCTGCTATGTGGCGCGGTATTATCCCGTATTGAC
GCCGGGCAAGAGCAACTCGGTCGCCGCATACACTATTCTCAGAATGACTTGGTTGAGTACTCACCAGTCA
CAGAAAAGCATCTTACGGATGGCATGACAGTAAGAGAATTATGCAGTGCTGCCATAACCATGAGTGATAA
CACTGCGGCCAACTTACTTCTGACAACGATCGGAGGACCGAAGGAGCTAACCGCTTTTTTGCACAACATG
GGGGATCATGTAACTCGCCTTGATCGTTGGGAACCGGAGCTGAATGAAGCCATACCAAACGACGAGCGTG
ACACCACGATGCCTGTAGCAATGGCAACAACGTTGCGCAAACTATTAACTGGCGAACTACTTACTCTAGC
TTCCCGGCAACAATTAATAGACTGGATGGAGGCGGATAAAGTTGCAGGACCACTTCTGCGCTCGGCCCTT
CCGGCTGGCTGGTTTATTGCTGATAAATCTGGAGCCGGTGAGCGTGGGTCTCGCGGTATCATTGCAGCAC
TGGGGCCAGATGGTAAGCCCTCCCGTATCGTAGTTATCTACACGACGGGGAGTCAGGCAACTATGGATGA
ACGAAATAGACAGATCGCTGAGATAGGTGCCTCACTGATTAAGCATTGGTAACTGTCAGACCAAGTTTAC
TCATATATACTTTAGATTGATTTAAAACTTCATTTTTAATTTAAAAGGATCTAGGTGAAGATCCTTTTTG
ATAATCTCATGACCAAAATCCCTTAACGTGAGTTTTCGTTCCACTGAGCGTCAGACCCCGTAGAAAAGAT
CAAAGGATCTTCTTGAGATCCTTTTTTTCTGCGCGTAATCTGCTGCTTGCAAACAAAAAAACCACCGCTA
CCAGCGGTGGTTTGTTTGCCGGATCAAGAGCTACCAACTCTTTTTCCGAAGGTAACTGGCTTCAGCAGAG
CGCAGATACCAAATACTGTCCTTCTAGTGTAGCCGTAGTTAGGCCACCACTTCAAGAACTCTGTAGCACC
GCCTACATACCTCGCTCTGCTAATCCTGTTACCAGTGGCTGCTGCCAGTGGCGATAAGTCGTGTCTTACC
GGGTTGGACTCAAGACGATAGTTACCGGATAAGGCGCAGCGGTCGGGCTGAACGGGGGGTTCGTGCACAC
AGCCCAGCTTGGAGCGAACGACCTACACCGAACTGAGATACCTACAGCGTGAGCTATGAGAAAGCGCCAC
GCTTCCCGAAGGGAGAAAGGCGGACAGGTATCCGGTAAGCGGCAGGGTCGGAACAGGAGAGCGCACGAGG
GAGCTTCCAGGGGGAAACGCCTGGTATCTTTATAGTCCTGTCGGGTTTCGCCACCTCTGACTTGAGCGTC
GATTTTTGTGATGCTCGTCAGGGGGGCGGAGCCTATGGAAAAACGCCAGCAACGCGGCCTTTTTACGGTT
CCTGGCCTTTTGCTGGCCTTTTGCTCACATGTTCTTTCCTGCGTTATCCCCTGATTCTGTGGATAACCGT
ATTACCGCCTTTGAGTGAGCTGATACCGCTCGCCGCAGCCGAACGACCGAGCGCAGCGAGTCAGTGAGCG
AGGAAGCGGAAGAGCGCCCAATACGCAAACCGCCTCTCCCCGCGCGTTGGCCGATTCATTAATGCAGCTG
GCACGACAGGTTTCCCGACTGGAAAGCGGGCAGTGAGCGCAACGCAATTAATGTGAGTTAGCTCACTCAT
TAGGCACCCCAGGCTTTACACTTTATGCTTCCGGCTCGTATGTTGTGTGGAATTGTGAGCGGATAACAAT
TTCACACAGGAAACAGCTATGACCATGATTACGCCAAGCGCGCAATTAACCCTCACTAAAGGGAACAAAA
GCTGGAGCTGCAAGCTTGGCCATTGCATACGTTGTATCCATATCATAATATGTACATTTATATTGGCTCA
TGTCCAACATTACCGCCATGTTGACATTGATTATTGACTAGTTATTAATAGTAATCAATTACGGGGTCAT
TAGTTCATAGCCCATATATGGAGTTCCGCGTTACATAACTTACGGTAAATGGCCCGCCTGGCTGACCGCC
CAACGACCCCCGCCCATTGACGTCAATAATGACGTATGTTCCCATAGTAACGCCAATAGGGACTTTCCAT
TGACGTCAATGGGTGGAGTATTTACGGTAAACTGCCCACTTGGCAGTACATCAAGTGTATCATATGCCAA
GTACGCCCCCTATTGACGTCAATGACGGTAAATGGCCCGCCTGGCATTATGCCCAGTACATGACCTTATG
GGACTTTCCTACTTGGCAGTACATCTACGTATTAGTCATCGCTATTACCATGGTGATGCGGTTTTGGCAG
TACATCAATGGGCGTGGATAGCGGTTTGACTCACGGGGATTTCCAAGTCTCCACCCCATTGACGTCAATG
GGAGTTTGTTTTGGCACCAAAATCAACGGGACTTTCCAAAATGTCGTAACAACTCCGCCCCATTGACGCA
AATGGGCGGTAGGCGTGTACGGTGGGAGGTCTATATAAGCAGAGCTCGTTTAGTGAACCGGGGTCTCTCT
GGTTAGACCAGATCTGAGCCTGGGAGCTCTCTGGCTAACTAGGGAACCCACTGCTTAAGCCTCAATAAAG
CTTGCCTTGAGTGCTTCAAGTAGTGTGTGCCCGTCTGTTGTGTGACTCTGGTAACTAGAGATCCCTCAGA
CCCTTTTAGTCAGTGTGGAAAATCTCTAGCAGTGGCGCCCGAACAGGGACCTGAAAGCGAAAGGGAAACC
AGAGCTCTCTCGACGCAGGACTCGGCTTGCTGAAGCGCGCACGGCAAGAGGCGAGGGGCGGCGACTGGTG
AGTACGCCAAAAATTTTGACTAGCGGAGGCTAGAAGGAGAGAGATGGGTGCGAGAGCGTCAGTATTAAGC
GGGGGAGAATTAGATCGCGATGGGAAAAAATTCGGTTAAGGCCAGGGGGAAAGAAAAAATATAAATTAAA
ACATATAGTATGGGCAAGCAGGGAGCTAGAACGATTCGCAGTTAATCCTGGCCTGTTAGAAACATCAGAA
GGCTGTAGACAAATACTGGGACAGCTACAACCATCCCTTCAGACAGGATCAGAAGAACTTAGATCATTAT
ATAATACAGTAGCAACCCTCTATTGTGTGCATCAAAGGATAGAGATAAAAGACACCAAGGAAGCTTTAGA
CAAGATAGAGGAAGAGCAAAACAAAAGTAAGACCACCGCACAGCAAGCGGCCGCTGATCTTCAGACCTGG
AGGAGGAGATATGAGGGACAATTGGAGAAGTGAATTATATAAATATAAAGTAGTAAAAATTGAACCATTA
GGAGTAGCACCCACCAAGGCAAAGAGAAGAGTGGTGCAGAGAGAAAAAAGAGCAGTGGGAATAGGAGCTT
TGTTCCTTGGGTTCTTGGGAGCAGCAGGAAGCACTATGGGCGCAGCCTCAATGACGCTGACGGTACAGGC
CAGACAATTATTGTCTGGTATAGTGCAGCAGCAGAACAATTTGCTGAGGGCTATTGAGGCGCAACAGCAT
CTGTTGCAACTCACAGTCTGGGGCATCAAGCAGCTCCAGGCAAGAATCCTGGCTGTGGAAAGATACCTAA
AGGATCAACAGCTCCTGGGGATTTGGGGTTGCTCTGGAAAACTCATTTGCACCACTGCTGTGCCTTGGAA
TGCTAGTTGGAGTAATAAATCTCTGGAACAGATTTGGAATCACACGACCTGGATGGAGTGGGACAGAGAA
ATTAACAATTACACAAGCTTAATACACTCCTTAATTGAAGAATCGCAAAACCAGCAAGAAAAGAATGAAC
AAGAATTATTGGAATTAGATAAATGGGCAAGTTTGTGGAATTGGTTTAACATAACAAATTGGCTGTGGTA
TATAAAATTATTCATAATGATAGTAGGAGGCTTGGTAGGTTTAAGAATAGTTTTTGCTGTACTTTCTATA
GTGAATAGAGTTAGGCAGGGATATTCACCATTATCGTTTCAGACCCACCTCCCAACCCCGAGGGGACCCG
ACAGGCCCGAAGGAATAGAAGAAGAAGGTGGAGAGAGAGACAGAGACAGATCCATTCGATTAGTGAACGG
ATCTCGACGGTATCGGTTAACTTTTAAAAGAAAAGGGGGGATTGGGGGGTACAGTGCAGGGGAAAGAATA
GTAGACATAATAGCAACAGACATACAAACTAAAGAATTACAAAAACAAATTACAAAAATTCAAAATTTTA
TCGATCACGAGACTAGCCTCGAGAAGCTTGATATCGAATTCAAAAAAGACGGCGCTAGGATCATCGAGAC
GGTACCGTCTCCGATGATCCTAGCGCCGTCAAACAAGGCTTTTCTCCAAGGGATATTTATAGTCTCAAAA
CACACAATTACTTTACAGTTAGGGTGAGTTTCCTTTTGTGCTGTTTTTTAAAATAATAATTTAGTATTTG
TATCTCTTATAGAAATCCAAGCCTATCATGTAAAATGTAGCTAGTATTAAAAAGAACAGATTATCTGTCT
TTTATCGCACATTAAGCCTCTATAGTTACTAGGAAATATTATATGCAAATTAACCGGGGCAGGGGAGTAG
CCGAGCTTCTCCCACAAGTCTGTGCGAGGGGGCCGGCGCGGGCCTAGAGATGGCGGCGTCGGATGGATCC
ACTAGTTCTAGAGCGGCCATCGAATTCCCACGGGGTTGGGGTTGCGCCTTTTCCAAGGCAGCCCTGGGTT
TGCGCAGGGACGCGGCTGCTCTGGGCGTGGTTCCGGGAAACGCAGCGGCGCCGACCCTGGGTCTCGCACA
TTCTTCACGTCCGTTCGCAGCGTCACCCGGATCTTCGCCGCTACCCTTGTGGGCCCCCCGGCGACGCTTC
CTGCTCCGCCCCTAAGTCGGGAAGGTTCCTTGCGGTTCGCGGCGTGCCGGACGTGACAAACGGAAGCCGC
ACGACTCACTAGTACCCTCGCAGACGGACAGCGCCAGGGAGCAATGGCAGCGCGCCGACCGCGATGGGCT
GTGGCCAATAGCGGCTGCTCAGCGGGGCGCGCCGAGAGCAGCGGCCGGGAAGGGGCGGTGCGGGAGGCGG
GGTGTGGGGCGGTAGTGTGGGCCCTGTTCCTGCCCGCGCGGTGTTCCGCATTCTGCAAGCCTCCGGAGCG
CACGTCGGCAGTCGGCTCCCTCGTTGACCGAATCACCGACCTCTCTCCCCAGGGGGATCCACCGGTCGCC
ACCATGGTGAGCAAGGGCGAGGAGCTGTTCACCGGGGTGGTGCCCATCCTGGTCGAGCTGGACGGCGACG
TAAACGGCCACAAGTTCAGCGTGTCCGGCGAGGGCGAGGGCGATGCCACCTACGGCAAGCTGACCCTGAA
GTTCATCTGCACCACCGGCAAGCTGCCCGTGCCCTGGCCCACCCTCGTGACCACCCTGACCTACGGCGTG
CAGTGCTTCAGCCGCTACCCCGACCACATGAAGCAGCACGACTTCTTCAAGTCCGCCATGCCCGAAGGCT
ACGTCCAGGAGCGCACCATCTTCTTCAAGGACGACGGCAACTACAAGACCCGCGCCGAGGTGAAGTTCGA
GGGCGACACCCTGGTGAACCGCATCGAGCTGAAGGGCATCGACTTCAAGGAGGACGGCAACATCCTGGGG
CACAAGCTGGAGTACAACTACAACAGCCACAACGTCTATATCATGGCCGACAAGCAGAAGAACGGCATCA
AGGTGAACTTCAAGATCCGCCACAACATCGAGGACGGCAGCGTGCAGCTCGCCGACCACTACCAGCAGAA
CACCCCCATCGGCGACGGCCCCGTGCTGCTGCCCGACAACCACTACCTGAGCACCCAGTCCGCCCTGAGC
AAAGACCCCAACGAGAAGCGCGATCACATGGTCCTGCTGGAGTTCGTGACCGCCGCCGGGATCACTCTCG
GCATGGACGAGCTGTACAAGTAAAGCGGCCGCGTCGACAATCAACCTCTGGATTACAAAATTTGTGAAAG
ATTGACTGGTATTCTTAACTATGTTGCTCCTTTTACGCTATGTGGATACGCTGCTTTAATGCCTTTGTAT
CATGCTATTGCTTCCCGTATGGCTTTCATTTTCTCCTCCTTGTATAAATCCTGGTTGCTGTCTCTTTATG
AGGAGTTGTGGCCCGTTGTCAGGCAACGTGGCGTGGTGTGCACTGTGTTTGCTGACGCAACCCCCACTGG
TTGGGGCATTGCCACCACCTGTCAGCTCCTTTCCGGGACTTTCGCTTTCCCCCTCCCTATTGCCACGGCG
GAACTCATCGCCGCCTGCCTTGCCCGCTGCTGGACAGGGGCTCGGCTGTTGGGCACTGACAATTCCGTGG
TGTTGTCGGGGAAGCTGACGTCCTTTCCATGGCTGCTCGCCTGTGTTGCCACCTGGATTCTGCGCGGGAC
GTCCTTCTGCTACGTCCCTTCGGCCCTCAATCCAGCGGACCTTCCTTCCCGCGGCCTGCTGCCGGCTCTG
CGGCCTCTTCCGCGTCTTCGCCTTCGCCCTCAGACGAGTCGGATCTCCCTTTGGGCCGCCTCCCCGCCTG
GAATTCGAGCTCGGTACCTTTAAGACCAATGACTTACAAGGCAGCTGTAGATCTTAGCCACTTTTTAAAA
GAAAAGGGGGGACTGGAAGGGCTAATTCACTCCCAACGAAGACAAGATCTGCTTTTTGCTTGTACTGGGT
CTCTCTGGTTAGACCAGATCTGAGCCTGGGAGCTCTCTGGCTAACTAGGGAACCCACTGCTTAAGCCTCA
ATAAAGCTTGCCTTGAGTGCTTCAAGTAGTGTGTGCCCGTCTGTTGTGTGACTCTGGTAACTAGAGATCC
CTCAGACCCTTTTAGTCAGTGTGGAAAATCTCTAGCAGTAGTAGTTCATGTCATCTTATTATTCAGTATT
TATAACTTGCAAAGAAATGAATATCAGAGAGTGAGAGGAACTTGTTTATTGCAGCTTATAATGGTTACAA
ATAAAGCAATAGCATCACAAATTTCACAAATAAAGCATTTTTTTCACTGCATTCTAGTTGTGGTTTGTCC
AAACTCATCAATGTATCTTATCATGTCTGGCTCTAGCTATCCCGCCCCTAACTCCGCCCAGTTCCGCCCA
TTCTCCGCCCCATGGCTGACTAATTTTTTTTATTTATGCAGAGGCCGAGGCCGCCTCGGCCTCTGAGCTA
TTCCAGAAGTAGTGAGGAGGCTTTTTTGGAGGCCTAGGCTTTTGCGTCGAGACGTACCCAATTCGCCCTA
TAGTGAGTCGTATTACGCGCGCTCACTGGCCGTCGTTTTACAACGTCGTGACTGGGAAAACCCTGGCGTT
ACCCAACTTAATCGCCTTGCAGCACATCCCCCTTTCGCCAGCTGGCGTAATAGCGAAGAGGCCCGCACCG
ATCGCCCTTCCCAACAGTTGCGCAGCCTGAATGGCGAATGGCGCG
[124 nt withheld, positions 7676-7799]
C
[91 nt withheld, positions 7801-7891]
A
[49 nt withheld, positions 7893-7941]
CCTTTGACGTTGGAGTCCACGTTCTTT
[37 nt withheld, positions 7969-8005]
ACCCTATCTCGGTCTATTCTTTTGATTTATAAGGGATTTTGCCGATTTCGGCCTATTGGTTAAAAAATGA
GCTGATTTAACAAAAATTTAACGCGAATTTTAACAAAATATTAACGTTTACAATTTCC
