>Addgene plasmid #46587 | AB.pCCL.sin.cPPT.U6.miR-132-Decoy.hPGK.GFP.WPRE | addgene partial sequence | sequence record 66957 | pBluescript-SK 5'-tctagaactagtggatc-3'
CGCGCCGGCCCCCTCGCACAGACTTGTGGGAGAAGCTCGGCTACTCCCCTGCCCCGGTTAATTTGCATAT
AATATTTCCTAGTAACTATAGAGGCTTAATGTGCGATAAAAGACAGATAATCTGTTCTTTTTAATACTAG
CTACATTTTACATGATAGGCTTGGATTTCTATAAGAGATACAAATACTAAATTATTATTTTAAAAAACAG
CACAAAAGGAAACTCACCCTAACTGTAAAGTAATTGTGTGTTTTGAGACTATAAATATCCCTTGGAGAAA
AGCCTTGTTTGACGGCGCTAGGATCATCAACCGACCATGGCTCAAGACTGTTACAAGTATTCTGGTCACA
GAATACAACCGACCATGGCTCAAGACTGTTACAAGATGATCCTAGCGCCGTCTTTTTTGAATTCGATATC
AAGCTTCTCGAGGCTAGTCTCGTGATCGATAAAATTTTGAATTTTTGTAATTTGTTTTTGTAATTCTTTA
GTTTGTATGTCTGTTGCTAT
